>Addgene plasmid #112974 | full length png in pGEX4t | addgene full sequence | sequence record 217718 | Addgene NGS Result
TTGAGATCCTTTTTTTCTGCGCGTAATCTGCTGCTTGCAAACAAAAAAACCACCGCTACCAGCGGTGGTT
TGTTTGCCGGATCAAGAGCTACCAACTCTTTTTCCGAAGGTAACTGGCTTCAGCAGAGCGCAGATACCAA
ATACTGTCCTTCTAGTGTAGCCGTAGTTAGGCCACCACTTCAAGAACTCTGTAGCACCGCCTACATACCT
CGCTCTGCTAATCCTGTTACCAGTGGCTGCTGCCAGTGGCGATAAGTCGTGTCTTACCGGGTTGGACTCA
AGACGATAGTTACCGGATAAGGCGCAGCGGTCGGGCTGAACGGGGGGTTCGTGCACACAGCCCAGCTTGG
AGCGAACGACCTACACCGAACTGAGATACCTACAGCGTGAGCTATGAGAAAGCGCCACGCTTCCCGAAGG
GAGAAAGGCGGACAGGTATCCGGTAAGCGGCAGGGTCGGAACAGGAGAGCGCACGAGGGAGCTTCCAGGG
GGAAACGCCTGGTATCTTTATAGTCCTGTCGGGTTTCGCCACCTCTGACTTGAGCGTCGATTTTTGTGAT
GCTCGTCAGGGGGGCGGAGCCTATGGAAAAACGCCAGCAACGCGGCCTTTTTACGGTTCCTGGCCTTTTG
CTGGCCTTTTGCTCACATGTTCTTTCCTGCGTTATCCCCTGATTCTGTGGATAACCGTATTACCGCCTTT
GAGTGAGCTGATACCGCTCGCCGCAGCCGAACGACCGAGCGCAGCGAGTCAGTGAGCGAGGAAGCGGAAG
AGCGCCTGATGCGGTATTTTCTCCTTACGCATCTGTGCGGTATTTCACACCGCATAAATTCCGACACCAT
CGAATGGCGCAAAACCTTTCGCGGTATGGCATGATAGCGCCCGGAAGAGAGTCAATTCAGGGTGGTGAAT
GTGAAACCAGTAACGTTATACGATGTCGCAGAGTATGCCGGTGTCTCTTATCAGACCGTTTCCCGCGTGG
TGAACCAGGCCAGCCACGTTTCTGCGAAAACGCGGGAAAAAGTGGAAGCGGCGATGGCGGAGCTGAATTA
CATTCCCAACCGCGTGGCACAACAACTGGCGGGCAAACAGTCGTTGCTGATTGGCGTTGCCACCTCCAGT
CTGGCCCTGCACGCGCCGTCGCAAATTGTCGCGGCGATTAAATCTCGCGCCGATCAACTGGGTGCCAGCG
TGGTGGTGTCGATGGTAGAACGAAGCGGCGTCGAAGCCTGTAAAGCGGCGGTGCACAATCTTCTCGCGCA
ACGCGTCAGTGGGCTGATCATTAACTATCCGCTGGATGACCAGGATGCCATTGCTGTGGAAGCTGCCTGC
ACTAATGTTCCGGCGTTATTTCTTGATGTCTCTGACCAGACACCCATCAACAGTATTATTTTCTCCCATG
AAGACGGTACGCGACTGGGCGTGGAGCATCTGGTCGCATTGGGTCACCAGCAAATCGCGCTGTTAGCGGG
CCCATTAAGTTCTGTCTCGGCGCGTCTGCGTCTGGCTGGCTGGCATAAATATCTCACTCGCAATCAAATT
CAGCCGATAGCGGAACGGGAAGGCGACTGGAGTGCCATGTCCGGTTTTCAACAAACCATGCAAATGCTGA
ATGAGGGCATCGTTCCCACTGCGATGCTGGTTGCCAACGATCAGATGGCGCTGGGCGCAATGCGCGCCAT
TACCGAGTCCGGGCTGCGCGTTGGTGCGGATATCTCGGTAGTGGGATACGACGATACCGAAGACAGCTCA
TGTTATATCCCGCCGTTAACCACCATCAAACAGGATTTTCGCCTGCTGGGGCAAACCAGCGTGGACCGCT
TGCTGCAACTCTCTCAGGGCCAGGCGGTGAAGGGCAATCAGCTGTTGCCCGTCTCACTGGTGAAAAGAAA
AACCACCCTGGCGCCCAATACGCAAACCGCCTCTCCCCGCGCGTTGGCCGATTCATTAATGCAGCTGGCA
CGACAGGTTTCCCGACTGGAAAGCGGGCAGTGAGCGCAACGCAATTAATGTAAGTTAGCTCACTCATTAG
GCACCCCAGGCTTTACACTTTATGCTTCCGGCTCGTATGTTGTGTGGAATTGTGAGCGGATAACAATTTC
ACACAGGAAACAGCTATGACCATGATTACGGATTCACTGGCCGTCGTTTTACAACGTCGTGACTGGGAAA
ACCCTGGCGTTACCCAACTTAATCGCCTTGCAGCACATCCCCCTTTCGCCAGCTGGCGTAATAGCGAAGA
GGCCCGCACCGATCGCCCTTCCCAACAGTTGCGCAGCCTGAATGGCGAATGGCGCTTTGCCTGGTTTCCG
GCACCAGAAGCGGTGCCGGAAAGCTGGCTGGAGTGCGATCTTCCTGAGGCCGATACTGTCGTCGTCCCCT
CAAACTGGCAGATGCACGGTTACGATGCGCCCATCTACACCAACGTGACCTATCCCATTACGGTCAATCC
GCCGTTTGTTCCCACGGAGAATCCGACGGGTTGTTACTCGCTCACATTTAATGTTGATGAAAGCTGGCTA
CAGGAAGGCCAGACGCGAATTATTTTTGATGGCGTTGGAATTAGCTTATCGACTGCACGGTGCACCAATG
CTTCTGGCGTCAGGCAGCCATCGGAAGCTGTGGTATGGCTGTGCAGGTCGTAAATCACTGCATAATTCGT
GTCGCTCAAGGCGCACTCCCGTTCTGGATAATGTTTTTTGCGCCGACATCATAACGGTTCTGGCAAATAT
TCTGAAATGAGCTGTTGACAATTAATCATCGGCTCGTATAATGTGTGGAATTGTGAGCGGATAACAATTT
CACACAGGAAACAGTATTCATGTCCCCTATACTAGGTTATTGGAAAATTAAGGGCCTTGTGCAACCCACT
CGACTTCTTTTGGAATATCTTGAAGAAAAATATGAAGAGCATTTGTATGAGCGCGATGAAGGTGATAAAT
GGCGAAACAAAAAGTTTGAATTGGGTTTGGAGTTTCCCAATCTTCCTTATTATATTGATGGTGATGTTAA
ATTAACACAGTCTATGGCCATCATACGTTATATAGCTGACAAGCACAACATGTTGGGTGGTTGTCCAAAA
GAGCGTGCAGAGATTTCAATGCTTGAAGGAGCGGTTTTGGATATTAGATACGGTGTTTCGAGAATTGCAT
ATAGTAAAGACTTTGAAACTCTCAAAGTTGATTTTCTTAGCAAGCTACCTGAAATGCTGAAAATGTTCGA
AGATCGTTTATGTCATAAAACATATTTAAATGGTGATCATGTAACCCATCCTGACTTCATGTTGTATGAC
GCTCTTGATGTTGTTTTATACATGGACCCAATGTGCCTGGATGCGTTCCCAAAATTAGTTTGTTTTAAAA
AACGTATTGAAGCTATCCCACAAATTGATAAGTACTTGAAATCCAGCAAGTATATAGCATGGCCTTTGCA
GGGCTGGCAAGCCACGTTTGGTGGTGGCGACCATCCTCCAAAATCGGATCTGGTTCCGCGTGGATCCCCG
GAATTCCTGCAGCCCGCACTCGAGATGGAACTGGGTGACTCTAAGCTGCGTGCGGTAAGGGTGCTGGGCC
AGGGCACCTTTGGCCGGGTCTTCCTCTGCCACCAAAACGAGGTGCGCGGACAGCCGGAGAGGAAGGTGTG
CGTGAAGCGGATCATCGTCCGGAATCCGAAGACAGAGTTGGGATTGATCAAGGAGGAGGTGTACATCATC
TCGCAGCTGCGCCACCCGCACATCGTTGAGTTCCTGCGCTCCTTTAGCCACGCGGGCACTGTGAACATCG
TGATGGAGTACGTGCCCAACGGCACCTTGAGGGATGTCATCCAGCAGCTGCCGTCAGGCACCGGGGGAGT
CAATCAGGAGCGGCTGATGGGCTACTTCCGCGACATGGTAGTGGGACTCGAGTACCTGCACATCCGCTGC
GTCATCCACCGAGACATCAAGCCCGAGAACATGCTCCTCGACGCCAACGACCGCGTCAAGATCGCCGACT
TTGGGATCGCGAACGTTCATGCGCCCAGCACTCAACTGCAGGCGGGCATGGGCACGCCCATGTACATGGC
CCCGGAGGCGATGTCCAGCCAGGGCAAGGTGGATTTCAAGTCGGACGTGTGGTCACTGGGGCTAGTCCTC
TACGAGCTGTGCCTCGGACGCAGCCCCTTCGCCGCGTTTCTCGACAAGAACGCCACCCCTGCCCTACTGC
ACACCGTAGTCCAGGCGCTGGTCCGCCCCCGGCTCGACTGCCAGCTCATCCGGCGTCTCTACGATCCCGT
GTGGGCGCAAGTTTGCGAGCTGATGGTCGTTTACGAGCAGGAGCGCCGCATCTGCCTACCAGACATCTTC
CACCTCGACGCCGGCATGACTGTGACCCTCTACAAGCATTACTTCAGCTACAGCTACTAACGGAAGCCAA
TGGTCAGCTCACCAGCACGAGGAGACCTCAACAAATATTTCATTGTACTTAAGAACTAGGCTAGTTCTAG
AGCGGCCGCATCGTGACTGACTGACGATCTGCCTCGCGCGTTTCGGTGATGACGGTGAAAACCTCTGACA
CATGCAGCTCCCGGAGACGGTCACAGCTTGTCTGTAAGCGGATGCCGGGAGCAGACAAGCCCGTCAGGGC
GCGTCAGCGGGTGTTGGCGGGTGTCGGGGCGCAGCCATGACCCAGTCACGTAGCGATAGCGGAGTGTATA
ATTCTTGAAGACGAAAGGGCCTCGTGATACGCCTATTTTTATAGGTTAATGTCATGATAATAATGGTTTC
TTAGACGTCAGGTGGCACTTTTCGGGGAAATGTGCGCGGAACCCCTATTTGTTTATTTTTCTAAATACAT
TCAAATATGTATCCGCTCATGAGACAATAACCCTGATAAATGCTTCAATAATATTGAAAAAGGAAGAGTA
TGAGTATTCAACATTTCCGTGTCGCCCTTATTCCCTTTTTTGCGGCATTTTGCCTTCCTGTTTTTGCTCA
CCCAGAAACGCTGGTGAAAGTAAAAGATGCTGAAGATCAGTTGGGTGCACGAGTGGGTTACATCGAACTG
GATCTCAACAGCGGTAAGATCCTTGAGAGTTTTCGCCCCGAAGAACGTTTTCCAATGATGAGCACTTTTA
AAGTTCTGCTATGTGGCGCGGTATTATCCCGTGTTGACGCCGGGCAAGAGCAACTCGGTCGCCGCATACA
CTATTCTCAGAATGACTTGGTTGAGTACTCACCAGTCACAGAAAAGCATCTTACGGATGGCATGACAGTA
AGAGAATTATGCAGTGCTGCCATAACCATGAGTGATAACACTGCGGCCAACTTACTTCTGACAACGATCG
GAGGACCGAAGGAGCTAACCGCTTTTTTGCACAACATGGGGGATCATGTAACTCGCCTTGATCGTTGGGA
ACCGGAGCTGAATGAAGCCATACCAAACGACGAGCGTGACACCACGATGCCTGCAGCAATGGCAACAACG
TTGCGCAAACTATTAACTGGCGAACTACTTACTCTAGCTTCCCGGCAACAATTAATAGACTGGATGGAGG
CGGATAAAGTTGCAGGACCACTTCTGCGCTCGGCCCTTCCGGCTGGCTGGTTTATTGCTGATAAATCTGG
AGCCGGTGAGCGTGGGTCTCGCGGTATCATTGCAGCACTGGGGCCAGATGGTAAGCCCTCCCGTATCGTA
GTTATCTACACGACGGGGAGTCAGGCAACTATGGATGAACGAAATAGACAGATCGCTGAGATAGGTGCCT
CACTGATTAAGCATTGGTAACTGTCAGACCAAGTTTACTCATATATACTTTAGATTGATTTAAAACTTCA
TTTTTAATTTAAAAGGATCTAGGTGAAGATCCTTTTTGATAATCTCATGACCAAAATCCCTTAACGTGAG
TTTTCGTTCCACTGAGCGTCAGACCCCGTAGAAAAGATCAAAGGATCTTC
Features (pLannotate 1.2.2; 18 found; start..end, strand, type, name):
      1..589     +  rep_origin     ori: high-copy-number ColE1/pMB1/pBR322/pUC origin of replication
    775..826     -  misc_feature   bom (fragment): basis of mobility region from pBR322
    833..910     +  promoter       lacI promoter: lacI
    911..1993    +  CDS            lacI: lac repressor; lacI; The lac repressor binds to the lac operator to inhibit transcription in E. coli. This inhibition can be relieved by adding lactose or isopropyl-β-D-thiogalactopyranoside (IPTG).
   2006..2027    +  protein_bind   CAP binding site: CAP binding activates transcription in the presence of cAMP. E. coli catabolite activator protein
   2042..2072    +  promoter       lac promoter: promoter for the E. coli lac operon
   2080..2096    +  protein_bind   lac operator: The lac repressor binds to the lac operator to inhibit transcription in E. coli. This inhibition can be relieved by adding lactose or isopropyl-β-D-thiogalactopyranoside (IPTG). lac repressor encoded by lacI
   2116..2289    +  CDS            lacZα: LacZα fragment of β-galactosidase; lacZ fragment
   2553..2669    -  CDS            yciV (fragment): RNAAM_ECOLI - Also known as trpH From Escherichia coli (strain K12).
   2745..2773    +  promoter       tac promoter: strong E. coli promoter; hybrid between the trp and lac UV5 promoters
   2781..2797    +  protein_bind   lac operator: The lac repressor binds to the lac operator to inhibit transcription in E. coli. This inhibition can be relieved by adding lactose or isopropyl-β-D-thiogalactopyranoside (IPTG). lac repressor encoded by lacI
   2820..3473    +  CDS            GST26_SCHJA: Experimental evidence at protein level: Swiss-Prot protein existence level 1. GST isoenzymes appear to play a central role in the parasite detoxification system. Other functions are also suspected including a role in increasing the solubility of haematin in the parasite gut. From Schistosoma japonicum (Blood fluke).
   3921..4160    +  CDS            map2k2 (fragment): MP2K2_XENLA - Also known as mek2. Experimental evidence at protein level: Swiss-Prot protein existence level 1. Catalyzes the concomitant phosphorylation of a threonine and a tyrosine residue in a Thr-Glu-Tyr sequence located in MAP kinases. From Xenopus laevis (African clawed frog).
   4471..4489    -  misc_feature   MCS (fragment): pBluescript multiple cloning site
   4509..4548    +  CDS            rop (fragment): Rop protein, which maintains plasmids at low copy number; rop
   4650..4690    +  misc_feature   bom (fragment): basis of mobility region from pBR322
   4795..4899    +  promoter       AmpR promoter: bla
   4900..5760    +  CDS            AmpR: β-lactamase; bla; confers resistance to ampicillin, carbenicillin, and related antibiotics
