[The description below was written by a language model from this plasmid's Addgene catalogue record and pLannotate feature annotations shown in this document.]
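Description:
Full length png in pGEX4t is a bacterial expression plasmid built on the pGEX 4t backbone for producing and purifying the full-length Drosophila melanogaster PNG (pan gu) kinase in E. coli. It replicates from a high-copy ColE1/pMB1-type origin and is selected with ampicillin through the β-lactamase (AmpR) gene and its own promoter. Short remnants of pBR322-derived bom and rop sequences are also annotated, along with a lac promoter/lacZα segment that is part of the backbone rather than the expression unit.

The expression cassette is driven by the tac promoter, a strong trp/lac hybrid, followed by a lac operator. The plasmid carries its own lacI gene, so transcription is repressed by lac repressor until it is induced with IPTG. Downstream lies the Schistosoma japonicum glutathione S-transferase (GST) coding sequence, and the png insert of about 900 bp was cloned after it between EcoRI and NotI sites. This placement is expected to yield an N-terminal GST fusion, although the record does not explicitly confirm the reading frame. The catalogue also lists a His tag at the C terminus of the insert, which would allow affinity capture from either end of the protein.

The automated feature table does not label png itself. The only hit in the insert region is a partial match to a Xenopus MAP kinase kinase, which most likely reflects conserved kinase-domain similarity rather than a different gene. The His tag is likewise not annotated as a feature. The stated use is recombinant PNG production for purification, in the context of studies on how PNG kinase regulates mRNA translation at egg activation.
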