Addgene plasmid #112974: full length png in pGEX4t
Purpose: For protein expression and purification of full-length Drosophila png
Depositing lab: Terry Orr-Weaver. Depositing organization: Whitehead Institute for Biomedical Research. Publication: Control of PNG kinase, a key regulator of mRNA translation, is coupled to meiosis completion at egg activation. Hara M, Petrova B, Orr-Weaver TL. Elife. 2017 May 30;6. doi: 10.7554/eLife.22219. PubMed 28555567.
Backbone
  Vector backbone: pGEX 4t
  Vector type: Bacterial Expression
Growth in bacteria
  Bacterial resistance: Ampicillin, 100 μg/mL
  Growth temperature: 37°C
  Growth strain: DH5alpha
  Copy number: High Copy
Gene/Insert
  Gene/Insert name: png
  Species: D. melanogaster (fly)
  Insert size (bp): 900
  Entrez Gene: png (a.k.a. Dmel_CG11420, CG11420, Dmel\CG11420, EG:8D8.5, PNG, Png, fs(1)M2, pan-gnu)
  Tag / fusion protein: His (C terminal on insert)
  Cloning method: Restriction Enzyme; 5′ cloning site EcoRI (unknown if destroyed); 3′ cloning site NotI (unknown if destroyed)
Terms and licenses: Academic/Nonprofit Terms; Industry Terms: Not Available to Industry
How to cite: full length png in pGEX4t was a gift from Terry Orr-Weaver (Addgene plasmid # 112974 ; http://n2t.net/addgene:112974 ; RRID:Addgene_112974)
